>Addgene plasmid #121354 | pUC57-Kan_GY11_00130301 | depositor full sequence | sequence record 231428 | pUC57-Kan_GY11_00130301 sequence 2887 bps
TCGCGCGTTTCGGTGATGACGGTGAAAACCTCTGACACATGCAGCTCCCGGAGACGGTCACAGCTTGTCT
GTAAGCGGATGCCGGGAGCAGACAAGCCCGTCAGGGCGCGTCAGCGGGTGTTGGCGGGTGTCGGGGCTGG
CTTAACTATGCGGCATCAGAGCAGATTGTACTGAGAGTGCACCATATGCGGTGTGAAATACCGCACAGAT
GCGTAAGGAGAAAATACCGCATCAGGCGCCATTCGCCATTCAGGCTGCGCAACTGTTGGGAAGGGCGATC
GGTGCGGGCCTCTTCGCTATTACGCCAGCTGGCGAAAGGGGGATGTGCTGCAAGGCGATTAAGTTGGGTA
ACGCCAGGGTTTTCCCAGTCACGACGTTGTAAAACGACGGCCAGTGAATTGACGCGTATTGGGATGGAAC
TTGGTCTCTAATGTCTCCACCAGGTACTATTGAAGCTAGATTTGATGCTTCTACTGGTTTGGAAGGTAGA
TCTGAATTGGCTAGAAGAGCTTGTAATTGTGGTTCTGCTTTTTCTTGTTCTGGTGGTGTTACTTCTTGTT
GTTCTTCTACTGGTGGTTTTGGTATGTGTAATTCTGATACTAATAGATGTATGTGTGGTACTTCTTGTAA
TCCATTGCAATGTTCTCAAAGACCATGAGCTTAGAGACCAAGTTCCATCCCAATGGCGCGCCGAGCTTGG
CTCGAGCATGGTCATAGCTGTTTCCTGTGTGAAATTGTTATCCGCTCACAATTCCACACAACATACGAGC
CGGAAGCATAAAGTGTAAAGCCTGGGGTGCCTAATGAGTGAGCTAACTCACATTAATTGCGTTGCGCTCA
CTGCCCGCTTTCCAGTCGGGAAACCTGTCGTGCCAGCTGCATTAATGAATCGGCCAACGCGCGGGGAGAG
GCGGTTTGCGTATTGGGCGCTCTTCCGCTTCCTCGCTCACTGACTCGCTGCGCTCGGTCGTTCGGCTGCG
GCGAGCGGTATCAGCTCACTCAAAGGCGGTAATACGGTTATCCACAGAATCAGGGGATAACGCAGGAAAG
AACATGTGAGCAAAAGGCCAGCAAAAGGCCAGGAACCGTAAAAAGGCCGCGTTGCTGGCGTTTTTCCATA
GGCTCCGCCCCCCTGACGAGCATCACAAAAATCGACGCTCAAGTCAGAGGTGGCGAAACCCGACAGGACT
ATAAAGATACCAGGCGTTTCCCCCTGGAAGCTCCCTCGTGCGCTCTCCTGTTCCGACCCTGCCGCTTACC
GGATACCTGTCCGCCTTTCTCCCTTCGGGAAGCGTGGCGCTTTCTCATAGCTCACGCTGTAGGTATCTCA
GTTCGGTGTAGGTCGTTCGCTCCAAGCTGGGCTGTGTGCACGAACCCCCCGTTCAGCCCGACCGCTGCGC
CTTATCCGGTAACTATCGTCTTGAGTCCAACCCGGTAAGACACGACTTATCGCCACTGGCAGCAGCCACT
GGTAACAGGATTAGCAGAGCGAGGTATGTAGGCGGTGCTACAGAGTTCTTGAAGTGGTGGCCTAACTACG
GCTACACTAGAAGAACAGTATTTGGTATCTGCGCTCTGCTGAAGCCAGTTACCTTCGGAAAAAGAGTTGG
TAGCTCTTGATCCGGCAAACAAACCACCGCTGGTAGCGGTGGTTTTTTTGTTTGCAAGCAGCAGATTACG
CGCAGAAAAAAAGGATCTCAAGAAGATCCTTTGATCTTTTCTACGGGGTCTGACGCTCAGTGGAACGAAA
ACTCACGTTAAGGGATTTTGGTCATGAGATTATCAAAAAGGATCTTCACCTAGATCCTTTTAAATTAAAA
ATGAAGTTTTAAATCAATCTAAAGTATATATGAGTAAACTTGGTCTGACAGTTAGAAAAACTCATCGAGC
ATCAAATGAAACTGCAATTTATTCATATCAGGATTATCAATACCATATTTTTGAAAAAGCCGTTTCTGTA
ATGAAGGAGAAAACTCACCGAGGCAGTTCCATAGGATGGCAAGATCCTGGTATCGGTCTGCGATTCCGAC
TCGTCCAACATCAATACAACCTATTAATTTCCCCTCGTCAAAAATAAGGTTATCAAGTGAGAAATCACCA
TGAGTGACGACTGAATCCGGTGAGAATGGCAAAAGTTTATGCATTTCTTTCCAGACTTGTTCAACAGGCC
AGCCATTACGCTCGTCATCAAAATCACTCGCATCAACCAAACCGTTATTCATTCGTGATTGCGCCTGAGC
GAGACGAAATACGCGATCGCTGTTAAAAGGACAATTACAAACAGGAATCGAATGCAACCGGCGCAGGAAC
ACTGCCAGCGCATCAACAATATTTTCACCTGAATCAGGATATTCTTCTAATACCTGGAATGCTGTTTTCC
CAGGGATCGCAGTGGTGAGTAACCATGCATCATCAGGAGTACGGATAAAATGCTTGATGGTCGGAAGAGG
CATAAATTCCGTCAGCCAGTTTAGTCTGACCATCTCATCTGTAACATCATTGGCAACGCTACCTTTGCCA
TGTTTCAGAAACAACTCTGGCGCATCGGGCTTCCCATACAATCGATAGATTGTCGCACCTGATTGCCCGA
CATTATCGCGAGCCCATTTATACCCATATAAATCAGCATCCATGTTGGAATTTAATCGCGGCCTAGAGCA
AGACGTTTCCCGTTGAATATGGCTCATACTCTTCCTTTTTCAATATTATTGAAGCATTTATCAGGGTTAT
TGTCTCATGAGCGGATACATATTTGAATGTATTTAGAAAAATAAACAAATAGGGGTTCCGCGCACATTTC
CCCGAAAAGTGCCACCTGACGTCTAAGAAACCATTATTATCATGACATTAACCTATAAAAATAGGCGTAT
CACGAGGCCCTTTCGTC
Features (pLannotate 1.2.2; 10 found; start..end, strand, type, name):
    137..236     +  misc_feature   bom (fragment): basis of mobility region from pBR322
    242..399     -  CDS            lacZα (fragment): LacZα fragment of β-galactosidase; lacZ fragment
    735..751     -  protein_bind   lac operator: The lac repressor binds to the lac operator to inhibit transcription in E. coli. This inhibition can be relieved by adding lactose or isopropyl-β-D-thiogalactopyranoside (IPTG). lac repressor encoded by lacI
    759..789     -  promoter       lac promoter: promoter for the E. coli lac operon
    804..825     -  protein_bind   CAP binding site: CAP binding activates transcription in the presence of cAMP. E. coli catabolite activator protein
    838..930     -  CDS            lacI (fragment): lac repressor; lacI; The lac repressor binds to the lac operator to inhibit transcription in E. coli. This inhibition can be relieved by adding lactose or isopropyl-β-D-thiogalactopyranoside (IPTG).
   1113..1701    -  rep_origin     ori: high-copy-number ColE1/pMB1/pBR322/pUC origin of replication
   1872..2687    -  CDS            KanR: aminoglycoside phosphotransferase; aph(3')-Ia; confers resistance to kanamycin in bacteria or G418 (Geneticin®) in eukaryotes
   2688..2792    -  promoter       AmpR promoter: bla
   2887..35      +  CDS            rop (fragment) (across the origin): Rop protein, which maintains plasmids at low copy number; rop
