[The description below was written by a language model from this plasmid's Addgene catalogue record and pLannotate feature annotations shown in this document.]
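Description:
pUC57-Kan_GY11_00130301 is a small, high-copy E. coli cloning plasmid that serves as a Level 0 module in a Golden Gate assembly system. It is built on the pUC57-Kan backbone, replicates from a ColE1/pUC-type origin, and is selected with kanamycin through an aminoglycoside phosphotransferase gene (aph(3')-Ia), which the annotation places downstream of the bla (AmpR) promoter. The feature table also picks up short remnants typical of pUC-derived backbones: partial bom, rop and lacI sequences. These are fragments and are not expected to be functional.

The insert, GY11_00130301, is a sequence from the rice blast fungus Magnaporthe oryzae. According to the associated publication title, it belongs to a clone collection of effectors that share sequence and structural similarity across host-specific lineages of the pathogen. It was cloned at the EcoRV site within the lacZα region. The annotation is consistent with this, showing only a fragment of lacZα separated by an unannotated gap from the lac operator, lac promoter and CAP binding site; that gap presumably holds the insert, which the automated annotation did not recognise. Comparing the 2,887 nt sequence with the stated backbone size suggests an insert of only a few hundred base pairs. M13 forward and reverse primer sites flank the region for sequence verification.

There is no eukaryotic promoter, tag or terminator, so the plasmid acts as a storage and donor vector rather than an expression construct. As a Level 0 part, the effector sequence is meant to be released by a type IIS restriction enzyme and assembled with promoters, tags and terminators into higher-level expression vectors. The record does not state which enzyme or overhangs are used, or whether the insert includes the signal peptide.
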