Addgene plasmid #121354: pUC57-Kan_GY11_00130301
Purpose: Level 0 Golden-Gate compatible vector
Depositing lab: Sophien Kamoun. Depositing organization: Sainsbury Laboratory, Norwich. Publication: A Clone Resource of Magnaporthe oryzae Effectors That Share Sequence and Structural Similarities Across Host-Specific Lineages. Petit-Houdenot Y, Langner T, Harant A, Win J, Kamoun S. Mol Plant Microbe Interact. 2020 Aug;33(8):1032-1035. doi: 10.1094/MPMI-03-20-0052-A. Epub 2020 Jun 22. PubMed 32460610.
Backbone
  Vector backbone: pUC57-Kan
  Backbone size w/o insert (bp): 2626
  Vector type: Golden Gate
  Selectable markers: lacZ
Growth in bacteria
  Bacterial resistance: Kanamycin, 50 μg/mL
  Growth temperature: 37°C
  Growth strain: DH5alpha
  Copy number: High Copy
Gene/Insert
  Gene/Insert name: GY11_00130301
  Mutation: Magnaporthe oryzae
  Cloning method: Restriction Enzyme; 5′ cloning site EcoRV (unknown if destroyed); 3′ cloning site EcoRV (unknown if destroyed)
  Sequencing primers: 5′ M13Fw; 3′ M13Rv
Terms and licenses: Academic/Nonprofit Terms; Industry Terms: Not Available to Industry
How to cite: pUC57-Kan_GY11_00130301 was a gift from Sophien Kamoun (Addgene plasmid # 121354 ; http://n2t.net/addgene:121354 ; RRID:Addgene_121354)
