>Addgene plasmid #121354 | pUC57-Kan_GY11_00130301 | depositor partial sequence | sequence record 230960 | GY11_00130301
TTGGTCTCTAATGTCTCCACCAGGTACTATTGAAGCTAGATTTGATGCTTCTACTGGTTTGGAAGGTAGA
TCTGAATTGGCTAGAAGAGCTTGTAATTGTGGTTCTGCTTTTTCTTGTTCTGGTGGTGTTACTTCTTGTT
GTTCTTCTACTGGTGGTTTTGGTATGTGTAATTCTGATACTAATAGATGTATGTGTGGTACTTCTTGTAA
TCCATTGCAATGTTCTCAAAGACCATGAGCTTAGAGACCAA
