>Addgene plasmid #121354 | pUC57-Kan_GY11_00130301 | depositor partial sequence | sequence record 230961 | empty_vector
TCGCGCGTTTCGGTGATGACGGTGAAAACCTCTGACACATGCAGCTCCCGGAGACGGTCACAGCTTGTCT
GTAAGCGGATGCCGGGAGCAGACAAGCCCGTCAGGGCGCGTCAGCGGGTGTTGGCGGGTGTCGGGGCTGG
CTTAACTATGCGGCATCAGAGCAGATTGTACTGAGAGTGCACCATATGCGGTGTGAAATACCGCACAGAT
GCGTAAGGAGAAAATACCGCATCAGGCGCCATTCGCCATTCAGGCTGCGCAACTGTTGGGAAGGGCGATC
GGTGCGGGCCTCTTCGCTATTACGCCAGCTGGCGAAAGGGGGATGTGCTGCAAGGCGATTAAGTTGGGTA
ACGCCAGGGTTTTCCCAGTCACGACGTTGTAAAACGACGGCCAGTGAATTGACGCGTATTGGGATATCCC
AATGGCGCGCCGAGCTTGGCTCGAGCATGGTCATAGCTGTTTCCTGTGTGAAATTGTTATCCGCTCACAA
TTCCACACAACATACGAGCCGGAAGCATAAAGTGTAAAGCCTGGGGTGCCTAATGAGTGAGCTAACTCAC
ATTAATTGCGTTGCGCTCACTGCCCGCTTTCCAGTCGGGAAACCTGTCGTGCCAGCTGCATTAATGAATC
GGCCAACGCGCGGGGAGAGGCGGTTTGCGTATTGGGCGCTCTTCCGCTTCCTCGCTCACTGACTCGCTGC
GCTCGGTCGTTCGGCTGCGGCGAGCGGTATCAGCTCACTCAAAGGCGGTAATACGGTTATCCACAGAATC
AGGGGATAACGCAGGAAAGAACATGTGAGCAAAAGGCCAGCAAAAGGCCAGGAACCGTAAAAAGGCCGCG
TTGCTGGCGTTTTTCCATAGGCTCCGCCCCCCTGACGAGCATCACAAAAATCGACGCTCAAGTCAGAGGT
GGCGAAACCCGACAGGACTATAAAGATACCAGGCGTTTCCCCCTGGAAGCTCCCTCGTGCGCTCTCCTGT
TCCGACCCTGCCGCTTACCGGATACCTGTCCGCCTTTCTCCCTTCGGGAAGCGTGGCGCTTTCTCATAGC
TCACGCTGTAGGTATCTCAGTTCGGTGTAGGTCGTTCGCTCCAAGCTGGGCTGTGTGCACGAACCCCCCG
TTCAGCCCGACCGCTGCGCCTTATCCGGTAACTATCGTCTTGAGTCCAACCCGGTAAGACACGACTTATC
GCCACTGGCAGCAGCCACTGGTAACAGGATTAGCAGAGCGAGGTATGTAGGCGGTGCTACAGAGTTCTTG
AAGTGGTGGCCTAACTACGGCTACACTAGAAGAACAGTATTTGGTATCTGCGCTCTGCTGAAGCCAGTTA
CCTTCGGAAAAAGAGTTGGTAGCTCTTGATCCGGCAAACAAACCACCGCTGGTAGCGGTGGTTTTTTTGT
TTGCAAGCAGCAGATTACGCGCAGAAAAAAAGGATCTCAAGAAGATCCTTTGATCTTTTCTACGGGGTCT
GACGCTCAGTGGAACGAAAACTCACGTTAAGGGATTTTGGTCATGAGATTATCAAAAAGGATCTTCACCT
AGATCCTTTTAAATTAAAAATGAAGTTTTAAATCAATCTAAAGTATATATGAGTAAACTTGGTCTGACAG
TTAGAAAAACTCATCGAGCATCAAATGAAACTGCAATTTATTCATATCAGGATTATCAATACCATATTTT
TGAAAAAGCCGTTTCTGTAATGAAGGAGAAAACTCACCGAGGCAGTTCCATAGGATGGCAAGATCCTGGT
ATCGGTCTGCGATTCCGACTCGTCCAACATCAATACAACCTATTAATTTCCCCTCGTCAAAAATAAGGTT
ATCAAGTGAGAAATCACCATGAGTGACGACTGAATCCGGTGAGAATGGCAAAAGTTTATGCATTTCTTTC
CAGACTTGTTCAACAGGCCAGCCATTACGCTCGTCATCAAAATCACTCGCATCAACCAAACCGTTATTCA
TTCGTGATTGCGCCTGAGCGAGACGAAATACGCGATCGCTGTTAAAAGGACAATTACAAACAGGAATCGA
ATGCAACCGGCGCAGGAACACTGCCAGCGCATCAACAATATTTTCACCTGAATCAGGATATTCTTCTAAT
ACCTGGAATGCTGTTTTCCCAGGGATCGCAGTGGTGAGTAACCATGCATCATCAGGAGTACGGATAAAAT
GCTTGATGGTCGGAAGAGGCATAAATTCCGTCAGCCAGTTTAGTCTGACCATCTCATCTGTAACATCATT
GGCAACGCTACCTTTGCCATGTTTCAGAAACAACTCTGGCGCATCGGGCTTCCCATACAATCGATAGATT
GTCGCACCTGATTGCCCGACATTATCGCGAGCCCATTTATACCCATATAAATCAGCATCCATGTTGGAAT
TTAATCGCGGCCTAGAGCAAGACGTTTCCCGTTGAATATGGCTCATACTCTTCCTTTTTCAATATTATTG
AAGCATTTATCAGGGTTATTGTCTCATGAGCGGATACATATTTGAATGTATTTAGAAAAATAAACAAATA
GGGGTTCCGCGCACATTTCCCCGAAAAGTGCCACCTGACGTCTAAGAAACCATTATTATCATGACATTAA
CCTATAAAAATAGGCGTATCACGAGGCCCTTTCGTC
