>Addgene plasmid #121354 | pUC57-Kan_GY11_00130301 | addgene partial sequence | sequence record 238244 | M13-F20 5'-TGTAAAACGACGGCCAGT-3'
TTGGTCTCTAATGTCTCCACCAGGTACTATTGAAGCTAGATTTGATGCTTCTACTGGTTTGGAAGGTAGA
TCTGAATTGGCTAGAAGAGCTTGTAATTGTGGTTCTGCTTTTTCTTGTTCTGGTGGTGTTACTTCTTGTT
GTTCTTCTACTGGTGGTTTTGGTATGTGTAATTCTGATACTAATAGATGTATGTGTGGTACTTCTTGTAA
TCCATTGCAATGTTCTCAAAGACCATGAGCTTAGAGACCAAGTTCCATCCCAATGGCGCGCCGAGCTTGG
CTCGAGCATGGTCATAGCTGTTTCCTGTGTGAAATTGTTATCCGCTCACAATTCCACACAACATACGAGC
CGGAAGCATAAAGTGTAAAGCCTGGGGTGCCTAATGAGTGAGCTAACTCACATTAATTGCGTTGCGCTCA
CTGCCCGCTTTCCAGTCGGGAAACCTGTCGTGCCAGCTGCATTAATGAATCGGCCAACGCGCGGGGAGAG
GCGGTTTGCGTATTGGGCGCTCTTCCGCTTCCTCGCTCACTGACTCGCTGCGCTCGGTCGTTCGGCTGCG
GCGAGCGGTATCAGCTCACTCAAAGGCGGTAATACGGTTATCCACAGAATCAGGGGATAACGCAGGAAAG
AACATGTGAGCAAAAGGCCAGCAAAAGGCCAGGAACCGTAAAAAGGCCGCGTTGCTGGCGTTTTTCCATA
GGCTCCGCCCCCCTGACGAGCATCACAAAAATCGACGCTCAAGTCAGAGGTGGCGAAACCCGACAGGACT
ATAAAGATACCAGGCGTTTCCCCCTGGAAGCTCCCTCGTGCGCTCTCCTGTTCCGACCCTGCCGCTTACC
GGATACCTGTCCGCCTTTCTCCCTTCGGGAAGCGTGGCGCTTTCTCATAGCTCACGCTGTAGGTATCTCA
GTTCGGTGTAGGTCGTTCGCTCCAAGCTGGGCTGTGTGCACGAACCCCCCGTTCAGCCCGACCGCTGCGC
CTTATCCGGTAACTATC
